Addgene plasmid #47196: TAL3477
Depositing lab: Keith Joung. Depositing organization: Massachusetts General Hospital. Publication: Targeted gene disruption in somatic zebrafish cells using engineered TALENs. Sander JD, Cade L, Khayter C, Reyon D, Peterson RT, Joung JK, Yeh JR. Nat Biotechnol. 2011 Aug 5;29(8):697-8. doi: 10.1038/nbt.1934. PubMed 21822241.
Backbone
  Vector backbone: JDS74
  Backbone manufacturer: Addgene plasmid #32288
  Backbone size w/o insert (bp): 6447
  Vector type: Mammalian Expression ; T7
Growth in bacteria
  Bacterial resistance: Ampicillin, 100 μg/mL
  Growth temperature: 37°C
  Growth strain: XL1 Blue
  Copy number: High Copy
Gene/Insert
  Gene/Insert name: ZebrafishCommunity-klf8-right (alt name: klf8)
  Species: D. rerio (zebrafish)
  Insert size (bp): 1430
  Entrez Gene: si:ch211-208m1.2 (a.k.a. klf8)
  Promoter: CMV
  Tag / fusion protein: 3X Flag (N terminal on backbone); WT FOKI (C terminal on backbone)
  Cloning method: Restriction Enzyme; 5′ cloning site BsmBI (destroyed during cloning); 3′ cloning site BsmBI (destroyed during cloning)
  Sequencing primers: 5′ CMV-F; 3′ BGH-rev
Terms and licenses: Academic/Nonprofit Terms; Industry Terms: Not Available to Industry
Depositor comments: Target binding site: TGATGATGCAGAGCGGTG It is strongly recommended that users perform a diagnostic digest to verify this plasmid prior to use. For example, a double digest of the plasmid with BamHI and KpnI should result in two bands at 2.3kb and 5.8kb.
How to cite: TAL3477 was a gift from Keith Joung (Addgene plasmid # 47196 ; http://n2t.net/addgene:47196 ; RRID:Addgene_47196)
