[The description below was written by a language model from this plasmid's Addgene catalogue record.]
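Description:
TAL3477 is a TALEN expression plasmid built on the JDS74 backbone (about 6.4 kb without insert), a mammalian expression vector that also carries a T7 promoter. It is propagated in E. coli as a high-copy plasmid under ampicillin selection. The roughly 1.4 kb insert, named ZebrafishCommunity-klf8-right, is an engineered array of TAL effector repeats rather than a zebrafish coding sequence. The array is designed to recognise a defined DNA site in the zebrafish klf8 locus (annotated as si:ch211-208m1.2). It was cloned into the backbone through BsmBI sites that were destroyed in the process, as is usual for type IIS assembly, which joins the repeats seamlessly to the flanking backbone-encoded sequences.

The backbone supplies an N-terminal 3X Flag tag and a C-terminal wild-type FokI nuclease domain, so the expressed product is an epitope-tagged TAL repeat–FokI fusion. A CMV promoter drives expression in mammalian cells, and the BGH reverse sequencing primer suggests a BGH terminator region downstream, although no feature table is provided to confirm this. The T7 designation points to a promoter suitable for in vitro transcription of mRNA, but the record does not describe that use explicitly. Because FokI cleaves as a dimer, this "right" monomer is presumably meant to work with a matching "left" TALEN that binds the adjacent half-site. Together the pair would introduce a double-strand break at klf8 and produce targeted mutations by error-prone repair. This matches the associated work on TALEN-mediated gene disruption in zebrafish. The depositor recommends a diagnostic digest before use, a sensible check for a plasmid containing a repetitive array.
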