>Addgene plasmid #47196 | TAL3477 | depositor partial sequence | sequence record 67283 | Insert sequence
ATGGACTACAAAGACCATGACGGTGATTATAAAGATCATGACATCGATTACAAGGATGACGATGACAAGA
TGGCCCCCAAGAAGAAGAGGAAGGTGGGCATTCACCGCGGGGTACCTATGGTGGACTTGAGGACACTCGG
TTATTCGCAACAGCAACAGGAGAAAATCAAGCCTAAGGTCAGGAGCACCGTCGCGCAACACCACGAGGCG
CTTGTGGGGCATGGCTTCACTCATGCGCATATTGTCGCGCTTTCACAGCACCCTGCGGCGCTTGGGACGG
TGGCTGTCAAATACCAAGATATGATTGCGGCCCTGCCCGAAGCCACGCACGAGGCAATTGTAGGGGTCGG
TAAACAGTGGTCGGGAGCGCGAGCACTTGAGGCGCTGCTGACTGTGGCGGGTGAGCTTAGGGGGCCTCCG
CTCCAGCTCGACACCGGGCAGCTGCTGAAGATCGCGAAGAGAGGGGGAGTAACAGCGGTAGAGGCAGTGC
ACGCCTGGCGCAATGCGCTCACCGGGGCCCCCTTGAACCTGACCCCAGACCAGGTAGTCGCAATCGCGAA
CAATAATGGGGGAAAGCAAGCCCTGGAAACCGTGCAAAGGTTGTTGCCGGTCCTTTGTCAAGACCACGGC
CTTACACCGGAGCAAGTCGTGGCCATTGCAAGCAACATCGGTGGCAAACAGGCTCTTGAGACGGTTCAGA
GACTTCTCCCAGTTCTCTGTCAAGCCCACGGGCTGACTCCCGATCAAGTTGTAGCGATTGCGTCCAACGG
TGGAGGGAAACAAGCATTGGAGACTGTCCAACGGCTCCTTCCCGTGTTGTGTCAAGCCCACGGTTTGACG
CCTGCACAAGTGGTCGCCATCGCCAACAACAACGGCGGTAAGCAGGCGCTGGAAACAGTACAGCGCCTGC
TGCCTGTACTGTGCCAGGATCATGGACTGACCCCAGACCAGGTAGTCGCAATCGCGTCGAACATTGGGGG
AAAGCAAGCCCTGGAAACCGTGCAAAGGTTGTTGCCGGTCCTTTGTCAAGACCACGGCCTTACACCGGAG
CAAGTCGTGGCCATTGCAAGCAATGGGGGTGGCAAACAGGCTCTTGAGACGGTTCAGAGACTTCTCCCAG
TTCTCTGTCAAGCCCACGGGCTGACTCCCGATCAAGTTGTAGCGATTGCGAATAACAATGGAGGGAAACA
AGCATTGGAGACTGTCCAACGGCTCCTTCCCGTGTTGTGTCAAGCCCACGGTTTGACGCCTGCACAAGTG
GTCGCCATCGCCAGCCATGATGGCGGTAAGCAGGCGCTGGAAACAGTACAGCGCCTGCTGCCTGTACTGT
GCCAGGATCATGGACTGACCCCAGACCAGGTAGTCGCAATCGCGTCGAACATTGGGGGAAAGCAAGCCCT
GGAAACCGTGCAAAGGTTGTTGCCGGTCCTTTGTCAAGACCACGGCCTTACACCGGAGCAAGTCGTGGCC
ATTGCAAATAATAACGGTGGCAAACAGGCTCTTGAGACGGTTCAGAGACTTCTCCCAGTTCTCTGTCAAG
CCCACGGGCTGACTCCCGATCAAGTTGTAGCGATTGCGTCGAACATTGGAGGGAAACAAGCATTGGAGAC
TGTCCAACGGCTCCTTCCCGTGTTGTGTCAAGCCCACGGTTTGACGCCTGCACAAGTGGTCGCCATCGCC
AACAACAACGGCGGTAAGCAGGCGCTGGAAACAGTACAGCGCCTGCTGCCTGTACTGTGCCAGGATCATG
GACTGACCCCAGACCAGGTAGTCGCAATCGCGTCACATGACGGGGGAAAGCAAGCCCTGGAAACCGTGCA
AAGGTTGTTGCCGGTCCTTTGTCAAGACCACGGCCTTACACCGGAGCAAGTCGTGGCCATTGCAAATAAT
AACGGTGGCAAACAGGCTCTTGAGACGGTTCAGAGACTTCTCCCAGTTCTCTGTCAAGCCCACGGGCTGA
CTCCCGATCAAGTTGTAGCGATTGCGAATAACAATGGAGGGAAACAAGCATTGGAGACTGTCCAACGGCT
CCTTCCCGTGTTGTGTCAAGCCCACGGTTTGACGCCTGCACAAGTGGTCGCCATCGCCTCGAATGGCGGC
GGTAAGCAGGCGCTGGAAACAGTACAGCGCCTGCTGCCTGTACTGTGCCAGGATCATGGACTGACACCCG
AACAGGTGGTCGCCATTGCTAATAATAACGGAGGACGGCCAGCCTTGGAG
