>Addgene plasmid #47196 | TAL3477 | addgene partial sequence | sequence record 69246 | JDS-TALEN-F 5'-TAGGGGTCGGTAAACAGTGG-3'
TGTGGCGGGTGAGCTTAGGGGGCCTCCGCTCCAGCTCGACACCGGGCAGCTGCTGAAGATCGCGAAGAGA
GGGGGAGTAACAGCGGTAGAGGCAGTGCACGCCTGGCGCAATGCGCTCACCGGGGCCCCCTTGAACCTGA
CCCCAGACCAGGTAGTCGCAATCGCGAACAATAATGGGGGAAAGCAAGCCCTGGAAACCGTGCAAAGGTT
GTTGCCGGTCCTTTGTCAAGACCACGGCCTTACACCGGAGCAAGTCGTGGCCATTGCAAGCAACATCGGT
GGCAAACAGGCTCTTGAGACGGTTCAGAGACTTCTCCCAGTTCTCTGTCAAGCCCACGGGCTGACTCCCG
ATCAAGTTGTAGCGATTGCGTCCAACGGTGGAGGGAAACAAGCATTGGAGACTGTCCAACGGCTCCTTCC
CGTGTTGTGTCAAGCCCACGGTTTGACGCCTGCACAAGTGGTCGCCATCGCCAACAACAACGGCGGTAAG
CAGGCGCTGGAAACAGTACAGCGCCTGCTGCCTGTACTGTGCCAGGATCATGGACTGACCCCAGACCAGG
TAGTCGCAATCGCGTCGAACATTGGGGGAAAGCAAGCCCTGGAAACCGTGCAAAGGTTGTTGCCGGTCCT
TTGTCAAGACCACGGCCTTACACCGGAGCAAGTCGTGGCCATTGCAAGCAATGGGGGTGGCAAACAGGCT
CTTGAGACGGTTCAGAGACTTCTCCCAGTTCTCTGTCAAGCCCACGGGCTGACTCCCGATCAAGTTGTAG
CGATTGCGAATAACAATGGAGGGAAACAAGCATTGGAGACTGTCCAACGGCTCCTTCCCGTGTTGTGTCA
A
